>Addgene plasmid #177716 | pMTS-hFluc | addgene full sequence | sequence record 352607 | Addgene NGS Result
CGGCCGCATCACCGCCGTAATCGACTGGTCCGAAGCTATGTTCGGGGACAGTCAGTACGAGGTGGCCAAC
ATCTTCTTCTGGCGGCCCTGGCTGGCTTGCATGGAGCAGCAGACTCGCTACTTCGAGCGCCGGCATCCCG
AGCTGGCCGGCAGCCCTCGTCTGCGAGCCTACATGCTGCGCATCGGCCTGGATCAGCTCTACCAGAGCCT
CGTGGACGGCAACTTCGACGATGCTGCCTGGGCTCAAGGCCGCTGCGATGCCATCGTCCGCAGCGGGGCC
GGCACCGTCGGTCGCACACAAATCGCTCGCCGGAGCGCAGCCGTATGGACCGACGGCTGCGTCGAGGTGC
TGGCCGACAGCGGCAACCGCCGGCCCAGTACACGACCGCGCGCTAAGGAGGTAGGTCGAGTTTAAACTCT
AGAACCGGTCATGGCCGCAATAAAATATCTTTATTTTCATTACATCTGTGTGTTGGTTTTTTGTGTGTTC
GAACTAGATGCTGTCGACCGATGCCCTTGAGAGCCTTCAACCCAGTCAGCTCCTTCCGGTGGGCGCGGGG
CATGACTATCGTCGCCGCACTTATGACTGTCTTCTTTATCATGCAACTCGTAGGACAGGTGCCGGCAGCG
CTCTTCCGCTTCCTCGCTCACTGACTCGCTGCGCTCGGTCGTTCGGCTGCGGCGAGCGGTATCAGCTCAC
TCAAAGGCGGTAATACGGTTATCCACAGAATCAGGGGATAACGCAGGAAAGAACATGTGAGCAAAAGGCC
AGCAAAAGGCCAGGAACCGTAAAAAGGCCGCGTTGCTGGCGTTTTTCCATAGGCTCCGCCCCCCTGACGA
GCATCACAAAAATCGACGCTCAAGTCAGAGGTGGCGAAACCCGACAGGACTATAAAGATACCAGGCGTTT
CCCCCTGGAAGCTCCCTCGTGCGCTCTCCTGTTCCGACCCTGCCGCTTACCGGATACCTGTCCGCCTTTC
TCCCTTCGGGAAGCGTGGCGCTTTCTCATAGCTCACGCTGTAGGTATCTCAGTTCGGTGTAGGTCGTTCG
CTCCAAGCTGGGCTGTGTGCACGAACCCCCCGTTCAGCCCGACCGCTGCGCCTTATCCGGTAACTATCGT
CTTGAGTCCAACCCGGTAAGACACGACTTATCGCCACTGGCAGCAGCCACTGGTAACAGGATTAGCAGAG
CGAGGTATGTAGGCGGTGCTACAGAGTTCTTGAAGTGGTGGCCTAACTACGGCTACACTAGAAGAACAGT
ATTTGGTATCTGCGCTCTGCTGAAGCCAGTTACCTTCGGAAAAAGAGTTGGTAGCTCTTGATCCGGCAAA
CAAACCACCGCTGGTAGCGGTGGTTTTTTTGTTTGCAAGCAGCAGATTACGCGCAGAAAAAAAGGATCTC
AAGAAGATCCTTTGATCTTTTCTACGGGGTCTGACGCTCAGTGGAACGAAAACTCACGTTAAGGGATTTT
GGTCATGAGATTATCAAAAAGGATCTTCACCTAGATCCTTTTAAATTAAAAATGAAGTTTTAAATCAATC
TAAAGTATATATGAGTAAACTTGGTCTGACAGCGGCCGCAAATGCTAAACCACTGCAGTGGTTACCAGTG
CTTGATCAGTGAGGCACCGATCTCAGCGATCTGCCTATTTCGTTCGTCCATAGTGGCCTGACTCCCCGTC
GTGTAGATCACTACGATTCGTGAGGGCTTACCATCAGGCCCCAGCGCAGCAATGATGCCGCGAGAGCCGC
GTTCACCGGCCCCCGATTTGTCAGCAATGAACCAGCCAGCAGGGAGGGCCGAGCGAAGAAGTGGTCCTGC
TACTTTGTCCGCCTCCATCCAGTCTATGAGCTGCTGTCGTGATGCTAGAGTAAGAAGTTCGCCAGTGAGT
AGTTTCCGAAGAGTTGTGGCCATTGCTACTGGCATCGTGGTATCACGCTCGTCGTTCGGTATGGCTTCGT
TCAACTCTGGTTCCCAGCGGTCAAGCCGGGTCACATGATCACCCATATTATGAAGAAATGCAGTCAGCTC
CTTAGGGCCTCCGATCGTTGTCAGAAGTAAGTTGGCCGCGGTGTTGTCGCTCATGGTAATGGCAGCACTA
CACAATTCTCTTACCGTCATGCCATCCGTAAGATGCTTTTCCGTGACCGGCGAGTACTCAACCAAGTCGT
TTTGTGAGTAGTGTATACGGCGACCAAGCTGCTCTTGCCCGGCGTCTATACGGGACAACACCGCGCCACA
TAGCAGTACTTTGAAAGTGCTCATCATCGGGAATCGTTCTTCGGGGCGGAAAGACTCAAGGATCTTGCCG
CTATTGAGATCCAGTTCGATATAGCCCACTCTTGCACCCAGTTGATCTTCAGCATCTTTTACTTTCACCA
GCGTTTCGGGGTGTGCAAAAACAGGCAAGCAAAATGCCGCAAAGAAGGGAATGAGTGCGACACGAAAATG
TTGGATGCTCATACTCGTCCTTTTTCAATATTATTGAAGCATTTATCAGGGTTACTAGTACGTCTCTCAA
GGATAAGTAAGTAATATTAAGGTACGGGAGGTATTGGACAGGCCGCAATAAAATATCTTTATTTTCATTA
CATCTGTGTGTTGGTTTTTTGTGTGAATCGATAGTACTAACATACGCTCTCCATCAAAACAAAACGAAAC
AAAACAAACTAGCAAAATAGGCTGTCCCCAGTGCAAGTGCAGGTGCCAGAACATTTCTCTGGCCTAACTG
GCCTCAATATTGGCCATTAGCCATATTATTCATTGGTTATATAGCATAAATCAATATTGGCTATTGGCCA
TTGCATACGTTGTATCTATATCATAATATGTACATTTATATTGGCTCATGTCCAATATGACCGCCATGTT
GGCATTGATTATTGACTAGTTATTAATAGTAATCAATTACGGGGTCATTAGTTCATAGCCCATATATGGA
GTTCCGCGTTACATAACTTACGGTAAATGGCCCGCCTGGCTGACCGCCCAACGACCCCCGCCCATTGACG
TCAATAATGACGTATGTTCCCATAGTAACGCCAATAGGGACTTTCCATTGACGTCAATGGGTGGAGTATT
TACGGTAAACTGCCCACTTGGCAGTACATCAAGTGTATCATATGCCAAGTCCGCCCCCTATTGACGTCAA
TGACGGTAAATGGCCCGCCTGGCATTATGCCCAGTACATGACCTTACGGGACTTTCCTACTTGGCAGTAC
ATCTACGTATTAGTCATCGCTATTACCATGGTGATGCGGTTTTGGCAGTACACCAATGGGCGTGGATAGC
GGTTTGACTCACGGGGATTTCCAAGTCTCCACCCCATTGACGTCAATGGGAGTTTGTTTTGGCACCAAAA
TCAACGGGACTTTCCAAAATGTCGTAATAACCCCGCCCCGTTGACGCAAATGGGCGGTAGGCGTGTACGG
TGGGAGGTCTATATAAGCAGAGCTCGTTTAGTGAACCGTCAGATCACTAGAAGCTTAACCATGGCCTCCA
CTCGTGTCCTCGCCTCTCGCCTGGCCTCCCGGATGGCTGCTTCCGCCAAGGTTGCCCGCCCTGCTGTCCG
CGTTGCTCAGGTCAGCAAGCGCACCATCCAGACTGGCTCCCCCCTCCAGACCCTCAAGCGCACCCAGATG
ACCTCCATCGTCAACGCCACCACCCGCCAGGCTTTCCAGAAGCGCGCCTACTCTTCCTGGAATTCAGCTT
GGCAATCCGGTACTGTTGGTAAAGCCACCGAAGATGCCAAAAACATTAAGAAGGGCCCAGCGCCATTCTA
CCCACTCGAAGACGGGACCGCCGGCGAGCAGCTGCACAAAGCCATGAAGCGCTACGCCCTGGTGCCCGGC
ACCATCGCCTTTACCGACGCACATATCGAGGTGGACATTACCTACGCCGAGTACTTCGAGATGAGCGTTC
GGCTGGCAGAAGCTATGAAGCGCTATGGGCTGAATACAAACCATCGGATCGTGGTGTGCAGCGAGAATAG
CTTGCAGTTCTTCATGCCCGTGTTGGGTGCCCTGTTCATCGGTGTGGCTGTGGCCCCAGCTAACGACATC
TACAACGAGCGCGAGCTGCTGAACAGCATGGGCATCAGCCAGCCCACCGTCGTATTCGTGAGCAAGAAAG
GGCTGCAAAAGATCCTCAACGTGCAAAAGAAGCTACCGATCATACAAAAGATCATCATCATGGATAGCAA
GACCGACTACCAGGGCTTCCAAAGCATGTACACCTTCGTGACTTCCCATTTGCCACCCGGCTTCAACGAG
TACGACTTCGTGCCCGAGAGCTTCGACCGGGACAAAACCATCGCCCTGATCATGAACAGTAGTGGCAGTA
CCGGATTGCCCAAGGGCGTAGCCCTACCGCACCGCACCGCTTGTGTCCGATTCAGTCATGCCCGCGACCC
CATCTTCGGCAACCAGATCATCCCCGACACCGCTATCCTCAGCGTGGTGCCATTTCACCACGGCTTCGGC
ATGTTCACCACGCTGGGCTACTTGATCTGCGGCTTTCGGGTCGTGCTCATGTACCGCTTCGAGGAGGAGC
TATTCTTGCGCAGCTTGCAAGACTATAAGATTCAATCTGCCCTGCTGGTGCCCACACTATTTAGCTTCTT
CGCTAAGAGCACTCTCATCGACAAGTACGACCTAAGCAACTTGCACGAGATCGCCAGCGGCGGGGCGCCG
CTCAGCAAGGAGGTAGGTGAGGCCGTGGCCAAACGCTTCCACCTACCAGGCATCCGCCAGGGCTACGGCC
TGACAGAAACAACCAGCGCCATTCTGATCACCCCCGAAGGGGACGACAAGCCTGGCGCAGTAGGCAAGGT
GGTGCCCTTCTTCGAGGCTAAGGTGGTGGACTTGGACACCGGTAAGACACTGGGTGTGAACCAGCGCGGC
GAGCTGTGCGTCCGTGGCCCCATGATCATGAGCGGCTACGTTAACAACCCCGAGGCTACAAACGCTCTCA
TCGACAAGGACGGCTGGCTGCACAGCGGCGACATCGCCTACTGGGACGAGGACGAGCACTTCTTCATCGT
GGACCGGCTGAAGAGCCTGATCAAATACAAGGGCTACCAGGTAGCCCCAGCCGAACTGGAGAGCATCCTG
CTGCAACACCCCAACATCTTCGACGCCGGGGTCGCCGGCCTGCCCGACGACGATGCCGGCGAGCTGCCCG
CCGCAGTCGTCGTGCTGGAACACGGTAAAACCATGACCGAGAAGGAGATCGTGGACTATGTGGCCAGCCA
GGTTACAACCGCCAAGAAGCTGCGCGGTGGTGTTGTGTTCGTGGACGAGGTGCCTAAAGGACTGACCGGC
AAGTTGGACGCCCGCAAGATCCGCGAGATTCTCATTAAGGCCAAGAAGGGCGGCAAGATCGCCGTGTAAT
AATTCTAGAGTCGGGGCGGCCGGCCGCTTCGAGCAGACATGATAAGATACATTGATGAGTTTGGACAAAC
CACAACTAGAATGCAGTGAAAAAAATGCTTTATTTGTGAAATTTGTGATGCTATTGCTTTATTTGTAACC
ATTATAAGCTGCAATAAACAAGTTAACAACAACAATTGCATTCATTTTATGTTTCAGGTTCAGGGGGAGG
TGTGGGAGGTTTTTTAAAGCAAGTAAAACCTCTACAAATGTGGTAAAATCGATAAGGATCCGTTTGCGTA
TTGGGCGCTCTTCCGCTGATCTGCGCAGCACCATGGCCTGAAATAACCTCTGAAAGAGGAACTTGGTTAG
CTACCTTCTGAGGCGGAAAGAACCAGCTGTGGAATGTGTGTCAGTTAGGGTGTGGAAAGTCCCCAGGCTC
CCCAGCAGGCAGAAGTATGCAAAGCATGCATCTCAATTAGTCAGCAACCAGGTGTGGAAAGTCCCCAGGC
TCCCCAGCAGGCAGAAGTATGCAAAGCATGCATCTCAATTAGTCAGCAACCATAGTCCCGCCCCTAACTC
CGCCCATCCCGCCCCTAACTCCGCCCAGTTCCGCCCATTCTCCGCCCCATGGCTGACTAATTTTTTTTAT
TTATGCAGAGGCCGAGGCCGCCTCTGCCTCTGAGCTATTCCAGAAGTAGTGAGGAGGCTTTTTTGGAGGC
CTAGGCTTTTGCAAAAAGCTCGATTCTTCTGACACTAGCGCCACCATGAAGAAGCCCGAACTCACCGCTA
CCAGCGTTGAAAAATTTCTCATCGAGAAGTTCGACAGTGTGAGCGACCTGATGCAGTTGTCGGAGGGCGA
AGAGAGCCGAGCCTTCAGCTTCGATGTCGGCGGACGCGGCTATGTACTGCGGGTGAATAGCTGCGCTGAT
GGCTTCTACAAAGACCGCTACGTGTACCGCCACTTCGCCAGCGCTGCACTACCCATCCCCGAAGTGTTGG
ACATCGGCGAGTTCAGCGAGAGCCTGACATACTGCATCAGTAGACGCGCCCAAGGCGTTACTCTCCAAGA
CCTCCCCGAAACAGAGCTGCCTGCTGTGTTACAGCCTGTCGCCGAAGCTATGGATGCTATTGCCGCCGCC
GACCTCAGTCAAACCAGCGGCTTCGGCCCATTCGGGCCCCAAGGCATCGGCCAGTACACAACCTGGCGGG
ATTTCATTTGCGCCATTGCTGATCCCCATGTCTACCACTGGCAGACCGTGATGGACGACACCGTGTCCGC
CAGCGTAGCTCAAGCCCTGGACGAACTGATGCTGTGGGCCGAAGACTGTCCCGAGGTGCGCCACCTCGTC
CATGCCGACTTCGGCAGCAACAACGTCCTGACCGACAA
Features (pLannotate 1.2.2; 15 found; start..end, strand, type, name):
    439..487     +  polyA_signal   poly(A) signal: synthetic polyadenylation signal
    503..634     +  CDS            TcR (fragment): tetracycline efflux protein; tet; confers resistance to tetracycline
    814..1402    -  rep_origin     ori: high-copy-number ColE1/pMB1/pBR322/pUC origin of replication
   1602..2462    -  CDS            AmpR: β-lactamase confers resistance to ampicillin, carbenicillin, and related antibiotics
   2463..2504    -  promoter       AmpR promoter (fragment): bla
   2567..2615    +  polyA_signal   poly(A) signal: synthetic polyadenylation signal
   2629..2720    +  misc_feature   pause site: RNA polymerase II transcriptional pause signal from the human α2 globin gene
   2873..3250    +  enhancer       CMV enhancer: human cytomegalovirus immediate early enhancer
   3252..3451    +  promoter       CMV promoter: human cytomegalovirus (CMV) immediate early promoter
   3539..3697    +  CDS            oli (fragment): ATP9_NEUCR - Also known as atp-9, atp9, prl-1. Experimental evidence at protein level: Swiss-Prot protein existence level 1. Mitochondrial membrane ATP synthase (F(1)F(0) ATP synthase or Complex V) produces ATP from ADP in the presence of a proton gradient across the membrane which is generated by electron transport complexes of the respiratory chain. F-type ATPases consist of two structural domains, F(1) - containing the extramembraneous catalytic core and F(0) - containing the membrane proton channel, linked together by a central stalk and a peripheral stalk. During catalysis, ATP synthesis
   3740..5389    +  CDS            luciferase: firefly luciferase synthetic luc2 version of the luciferase gene
   5433..5554    -  polyA_signal   SV40 poly(A) signal: SV40 polyadenylation signal
   5580..5711    -  CDS            LT_SV40 (fragment): Experimental evidence at protein level: Swiss-Prot protein existence level 1. Isoform 17kT antigen targets host RBL2 for degradation and promotes cell proliferation. Transactivates host cyclin A promoter through its J domain. From Simian virus 40 (SV40).
   5748..6105    +  promoter       SV40 promoter: SV40 enhancer and early promoter
   6136..415     +  CDS            HygR (across the origin): hygromycin B phosphotransferase confers resistance to hygromycin
