[The description below was written by a language model from this plasmid's Addgene catalogue record and pLannotate feature annotations shown in this document.]
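Description:
pMTS-hFluc is a 6,758-nt expression plasmid built on the phFluc-WT backbone that produces firefly luciferase directed to mitochondria. The catalogue lists it as a mammalian, bacterial and yeast expression vector, although the annotated regulatory elements (CMV and SV40 promoters) are those of a mammalian expression plasmid and no yeast origin, yeast marker or bacterial expression promoter appears in the feature table. In E. coli it replicates at high copy from a ColE1/pUC-type origin and is selected with ampicillin through the β-lactamase gene. A separate cassette, in which the SV40 enhancer/early promoter drives hygromycin B phosphotransferase followed by a synthetic polyadenylation signal, allows hygromycin selection of transfected cells. A short tetracycline-resistance fragment and a small SV40 large T fragment are non-functional backbone remnants.

The reporter unit is driven by the human cytomegalovirus immediate early enhancer and promoter. Upstream of it lie a synthetic poly(A) signal and an RNA polymerase II transcriptional pause site from the human α2 globin gene, elements that limit read-through transcription from the backbone into the reporter. The open reading frame begins with a fragment matching Neurospora crassa ATP synthase subunit 9, which corresponds to the N-terminal mitochondrial targeting sequence named in the record. It continues into the synthetic luc2 version of firefly luciferase, and an SV40 polyadenylation signal lies downstream. The presequence routes the luciferase into mitochondria, giving a compartment-specific luminescent reporter. The associated study concerned sequestration of ER-misfolded proteins with mitochondria and the resulting impairment of mitochondrial function, so the construct presumably served as a mitochondrial readout there, though the record does not detail the assay.
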