Addgene plasmid #177716: pMTS-hFluc
Purpose: Firefly luciferase reporter fused to a mitochondria signal sequence for mitochondrial targeting
Depositing lab: Erik Böttger. Publication: ER-misfolded proteins become sequestered with mitochondria and impair mitochondrial function. Cortes Sanchon A, Santhosh Kumar H, Mantovani M, Osinnii I, Mateos JM, Kaech A, Shcherbakov D, Akbergenov R, Bottger EC. Commun Biol. 2021 Dec 2;4(1):1350. doi: 10.1038/s42003-021-02873-w. PubMed 34857875.
Backbone
  Vector backbone: phFluc-WT
  Vector type: Mammalian Expression, Bacterial Expression, Yeast Expression
  Selectable markers: Hygromycin
Growth in bacteria
  Bacterial resistance: Ampicillin, 100 μg/mL
  Growth temperature: 37°C
  Growth strain: DH5alpha
  Copy number: High Copy
Gene/Insert
  Gene/Insert name: hFluc
  Insert size (bp): 1899
  Tag / fusion protein: Mitochondrial Targeting Sequence MTS SS (N terminal on insert)
Terms and licenses: Academic/Nonprofit Terms; Industry Terms: Not Available to Industry
How to cite: pMTS-hFluc was a gift from Erik Böttger (Addgene plasmid # 177716 ; http://n2t.net/addgene:177716 ; RRID:Addgene_177716)
